>Addgene plasmid #36047 | pcDNA3.1 MCS-BirA(R118G)-HA | addgene full sequence | sequence record 381279 | Addgene NGS Result
AATAGGGGTTCCGCGCACATTTCCCCGAAAAGTGCCACCTGACGTCGACGGATCGGGAGATCTCCCGATC
CCCTATGGTGCACTCTCAGTACAATCTGCTCTGATGCCGCATAGTTAAGCCAGTATCTGCTCCCTGCTTG
TGTGTTGGAGGTCGCTGAGTAGTGCGCGAGCAAAATTTAAGCTACAACAAGGCAAGGCTTGACCGACAAT
TGCATGAAGAATCTGCTTAGGGTTAGGCGTTTTGCGCTGCTTCGCGATGTACGGGCCAGATATACGCGTT
GACATTGATTATTGACTAGTTATTAATAGTAATCAATTACGGGGTCATTAGTTCATAGCCCATATATGGA
GTTCCGCGTTACATAACTTACGGTAAATGGCCCGCCTGGCTGACCGCCCAACGACCCCCGCCCATTGACG
TCAATAATGACGTATGTTCCCATAGTAACGCCAATAGGGACTTTCCATTGACGTCAATGGGTGGAGTATT
TACGGTAAACTGCCCACTTGGCAGTACATCAAGTGTATCATATGCCAAGTACGCCCCCTATTGACGTCAA
TGACGGTAAATGGCCCGCCTGGCATTATGCCCAGTACATGACCTTATGGGACTTTCCTACTTGGCAGTAC
ATCTACGTATTAGTCATCGCTATTACCATGGTGATGCGGTTTTGGCAGTACATCAATGGGCGTGGATAGC
GGTTTGACTCACGGGGATTTCCAAGTCTCCACCCCATTGACGTCAATGGGAGTTTGTTTTGGCACCAAAA
TCAACGGGACTTTCCAAAATGTCGTAACAACTCCGCCCCATTGACGCAAATGGGCGGTAGGCGTGTACGG
TGGGAGGTCTATATAAGCAGAGCTCTCTGGCTAACTAGAGAACCCACTGCTTACTGGCTTATCGAAATTA
ATACGACTCACTATAGGGAGACCCAAGCTGGCTAGCGCTTAAGGCCTGTTAACCGGTCGTACGTCTCCGG
ATTCGAATTCGGATCCAAGGACAACACCGTGCCCCTGAAGCTGATCGCCCTGCTGGCCAACGGCGAGTTC
CACTCTGGCGAGCAGCTGGGAGAGACCCTGGGAATGAGCAGAGCCGCCATCAACAAGCACATCCAGACAC
TGAGAGACTGGGGAGTGGACGTGTTCACCGTGCCTGGCAAGGGCTACAGCCTGCCTGAGCCTATCCAGCT
GCTGAACGCCAAGCAGATCCTGGGACAGCTGGATGGCGGAAGCGTGGCCGTGCTGCCTGTGATCGACTCC
ACCAATCAGTACCTGCTGGACAGAATCGGAGAGCTGAAGTCCGGCGACGCCTGCATCGCCGAGTACCAGC
AGGCTGGCAGAGGAGGCAGAGGACGGAAGTGGTTCAGCCCATTCGGAGCCAACCTGTACCTGTCCATGTT
CTGGAGACTGGAGCAGGGACCTGCTGCTGCCATCGGACTGAGTCTGGTGATCGGAATCGTGATGGCCGAG
GTGCTGAGAAAGCTGGGAGCCGACAAGGTGAGAGTGAAGTGGCCTAATGACCTGTACCTCCAGGACCGCA
AGCTGGCTGGCATCCTGGTGGAGCTGACAGGCAAGACAGGCGATGCCGCTCAGATCGTGATCGGAGCCGG
AATCAACATGGCCATGAGAAGAGTGGAGGAGAGCGTGGTGAACCAGGGCTGGATCACCCTGCAGGAGGCT
GGCATCAACCTGGACCGGAACACCCTGGCCGCCATGCTGATCAGAGAGCTGAGAGCCGCTCTGGAGCTGT
TCGAGCAGGAGGGACTGGCTCCTTACCTGAGCAGATGGGAGAAGCTGGACAACTTCATCAACAGACCTGT
GAAGCTGATCATCGGCGACAAGGAAATCTTCGGCATCTCCAGAGGAATCGACAAGCAGGGAGCTCTGCTG
CTGGAGCAGGACGGAATCATCAAGCCCTGGATGGGCGGAGAAATCTCCCTGAGAAGCGCAGAGAAGGCTT
ACCCTTACGATGTACCGGATTACGCATAGGCGGCCTAAGTTTAAACCGCTGATCAGCCTCGACTGTGCCT
TCTAGTTGCCAGCCATCTGTTGTTTGCCCCTCCCCCGTGCCTTCCTTGACCCTGGAAGGTGCCACTCCCA
CTGTCCTTTCCTAATAAAATGAGGAAATTGCATCGCATTGTCTGAGTAGGTGTCATTCTATTCTGGGGGG
TGGGGTGGGGCAGGACAGCAAGGGGGAGGATTGGGAAGACAATAGCAGGCATGCTGGGGATGCGGTGGGC
TCTATGGCTTCTGAGGCGGAAAGAACCAGCTGGGGCTCTAGGGGGTATCCCC
[124 nt withheld, positions 2293-2416]
C
[91 nt withheld, positions 2418-2508]
A
[49 nt withheld, positions 2510-2558]
CCTTTGACGTTGGAGTCCACGTTCTTT
[37 nt withheld, positions 2586-2622]
ACCCTATCTCGGTCTATTCTTTTGATTTATAAGGGATTTTGCCGATTTCGGCCTATTGGTTAAAAAATGA
GCTGATTTAACAAAAATTTAACGCGAATTAATTCTGTGGAATGTGTGTCAGTTAGGGTGTGGAAAGTCCC
CAGGCTCCCCAGCAGGCAGAAGTATGCAAAGCATGCATCTCAATTAGTCAGCAACCAGGTGTGGAAAGTC
CCCAGGCTCCCCAGCAGGCAGAAGTATGCAAAGCATGCATCTCAATTAGTCAGCAACCATAGTCCCGCCC
CTAACTCCGCCCATCCCGCCCCTAACTCCGCCCAGTTCCGCCCATTCTCCGCCCCATGGCTGACTAATTT
TTTTTATTTATGCAGAGGCCGAGGCCGCCTCTGCCTCTGAGCTATTCCAGAAGTAGTGAGGAGGCTTTTT
TGGAGGCCTAGGCTTTTGCAAAAAGCTCCCGGGAGCTTGTATATCCATTTTCGGATCTGATCAAGAGACA
GGATGAGGATCGTTTCGCATGATTGAACAAGATGGATTGCACGCAGGTTCTCCGGCCGCTTGGGTGGAGA
GGCTATTCGGCTATGACTGGGCACAACAGACAATCGGCTGCTCTGATGCCGCCGTGTTCCGGCTGTCAGC
GCAGGGGCGCCCGGTTCTTTTTGTCAAGACCGACCTGTCCGGTGCCCTGAATGAACTGCAGGACGAGGCA
GCGCGGCTATCGTGGCTGGCCACGACGGGCGTTCCTTGCGCAGCTGTGCTCGACGTTGTCACTGAAGCGG
GAAGGGACTGGCTGCTATTGGGCGAAGTGCCGGGGCAGGATCTCCTGTCATCTCACCTTGCTCCTGCCGA
GAAAGTATCCATCATGGCTGATGCAATGCGGCGGCTGCATACGCTTGATCCGGCTACCTGCCCATTCGAC
CACCAAGCGAAACATCGCATCGAGCGAGCACGTACTCGGATGGAAGCCGGTCTTGTCGATCAGGATGATC
TGGACGAAGAGCATCAGGGGCTCGCGCCAGCCGAACTGTTCGCCAGGCTCAAGGCGCGCATGCCCGACGG
CGAGGATCTCGTCGTGACCCATGGCGATGCCTGCTTGCCGAATATCATGGTGGAAAATGGCCGCTTTTCT
GGATTCATCGACTGTGGCCGGCTGGGTGTGGCGGACCGCTATCAGGACATAGCGTTGGCTACCCGTGATA
TTGCTGAAGAGCTTGGCGGCGAATGGGCTGACCGCTTCCTCGTGCTTTACGGTATCGCCGCTCCCGATTC
GCAGCGCATCGCCTTCTATCGCCTTCTTGACGAGTTCTTCTGAGCGGGACTCTGGGGTTCGAAATGACCG
ACCAAGCGACGCCCAACCTGCCATCACGAGATTTCGATTCCACCGCCGCCTTCTATGAAAGGTTGGGCTT
CGGAATCGTTTTCCGGGACGCCGGCTGGATGATCCTCCAGCGCGGGGATCTCATGCTGGAGTTCTTCGCC
CACCCCAACTTGTTTATTGCAGCTTATAATGGTTACAAATAAAGCAATAGCATCACAAATTTCACAAATA
AAGCATTTTTTTCACTGCATTCTAGTTGTGGTTTGTCCAAACTCATCAATGTATCTTATCATGTCTGTAT
ACCGTCGACCTCTAGCTAGAGCTTGGCGTAATCATGGTCATAGCTGTTTCCTGTGTGAAATTGTTATCCG
CTCACAATTCCACACAACATACGAGCCGGAAGCATAAAGTGTAAAGCCTGGGGTGCCTAATGAGTGAGCT
AACTCACATTAATTGCGTTGCGCTCACTGCCCGCTTTCCAGTCGGGAAACCTGTCGTGCCAGCTGCATTA
ATGAATCGGCCAACGCGCGGGGAGAGGCGGTTTGCGTATTGGGCGCTCTTCCGCTTCCTCGCTCACTGAC
TCGCTGCGCTCGGTCGTTCGGCTGCGGCGAGCGGTATCAGCTCACTCAAAGGCGGTAATACGGTTATCCA
CAGAATCAGGGGATAACGCAGGAAAGAACATGTGAGCAAAAGGCCAGCAAAAGGCCAGGAACCGTAAAAA
GGCCGCGTTGCTGGCGTTTTTCCATAGGCTCCGCCCCCCTGACGAGCATCACAAAAATCGACGCTCAAGT
CAGAGGTGGCGAAACCCGACAGGACTATAAAGATACCAGGCGTTTCCCCCTGGAAGCTCCCTCGTGCGCT
CTCCTGTTCCGACCCTGCCGCTTACCGGATACCTGTCCGCCTTTCTCCCTTCGGGAAGCGTGGCGCTTTC
TCATAGCTCACGCTGTAGGTATCTCAGTTCGGTGTAGGTCGTTCGCTCCAAGCTGGGCTGTGTGCACGAA
CCCCCCGTTCAGCCCGACCGCTGCGCCTTATCCGGTAACTATCGTCTTGAGTCCAACCCGGTAAGACACG
ACTTATCGCCACTGGCAGCAGCCACTGGTAACAGGATTAGCAGAGCGAGGTATGTAGGCGGTGCTACAGA
GTTCTTGAAGTGGTGGCCTAACTACGGCTACACTAGAAGAACAGTATTTGGTATCTGCGCTCTGCTGAAG
CCAGTTACCTTCGGAAAAAGAGTTGGTAGCTCTTGATCCGGCAAACAAACCACCGCTGGTAGCGGTGGTT
TTTTTGTTTGCAAGCAGCAGATTACGCGCAGAAAAAAAGGATCTCAAGAAGATCCTTTGATCTTTTCTAC
GGGGTCTGACGCTCAGTGGAACGAAAACTCACGTTAAGGGATTTTGGTCATGAGATTATCAAAAAGGATC
TTCACCTAGATCCTTTTAAATTAAAAATGAAGTTTTAAATCAATCTAAAGTATATATGAGTAAACTTGGT
CTGACAGTTACCAATGCTTAATCAGTGAGGCACCTATCTCAGCGATCTGTCTATTTCGTTCATCCATAGT
TGCCTGACTCCCCGTCGTGTAGATAACTACGATACGGGAGGGCTTACCATCTGGCCCCAGTGCTGCAATG
ATACCGCGAGACCCACGCTCACCGGCTCCAGATTTATCAGCAATAAACCAGCCAGCCGGAAGGGCCGAGC
GCAGAAGTGGTCCTGCAACTTTATCCGCCTCCATCCAGTCTATTAATTGTTGCCGGGAAGCTAGAGTAAG
TAGTTCGCCAGTTAATAGTTTGCGCAACGTTGTTGCCATTGCTACAGGCATCGTGGTGTCACGCTCGTCG
TTTGGTATGGCTTCATTCAGCTCCGGTTCCCAACGATCAAGGCGAGTTACATGATCCCCCATGTTGTGCA
AAAAAGCGGTTAGCTCCTTCGGTCCTCCGATCGTTGTCAGAAGTAAGTTGGCCGCAGTGTTATCACTCAT
GGTTATGGCAGCACTGCATAATTCTCTTACTGTCATGCCATCCGTAAGATGCTTTTCTGTGACTGGTGAG
TACTCAACCAAGTCATTCTGAGAATAGTGTATGCGGCGACCGAGTTGCTCTTGCCCGGCGTCAATACGGG
ATAATACCGCGCCACATAGCAGAACTTTAAAAGTGCTCATCATTGGAAAACGTTCTTCGGGGCGAAAACT
CTCAAGGATCTTACCGCTGTTGAGATCCAGTTCGATGTAACCCACTCGTGCACCCAACTGATCTTCAGCA
TCTTTTACTTTCACCAGCGTTTCTGGGTGAGCAAAAACAGGAAGGCAAAATGCCGCAAAAAAGGGAATAA
GGGCGACACGGAAATGTTGAATACTCATACTCTTCCTTTTTCAATATTATTGAAGCATTTATCAGGGTTA
TTGTCTCATGAGCGGATACATATTTGAATGTATTTAGAAAAATAAACA
Features (pLannotate 1.2.2; 20 found; start..end, strand, type, name):
     74..126     -  misc_feature   bom (fragment): basis of mobility region from pBR322
    281..660     +  enhancer       CMV enhancer: human cytomegalovirus immediate early enhancer
    661..864     +  promoter       CMV promoter: human cytomegalovirus (CMV) immediate early promoter
    860..893     +  LTR            5' LTR (truncated) (fragment): truncated 5' long terminal repeat (LTR) from HIV-1
    909..927     +  promoter       T7 promoter: promoter for bacteriophage T7 RNA polymerase
    997..1956    +  CDS            BirA(R118G): promiscuous R118G mutant of the E. coli biotin protein ligase (Cronan, 2005) also known as BirA* or BioID
   2023..2247    +  polyA_signal   bGH poly(A) signal: bovine growth hormone polyadenylation signal
   2251..2272    +  promoter       SV40 promoter (fragment): SV40 enhancer and early promoter
   2293..2721    +  rep_origin     f1 ori (sequence partly withheld): f1 bacteriophage origin of replication; arrow indicates direction of (+) strand synthesis
   2735..3064    +  promoter       SV40 promoter: SV40 enhancer and early promoter
   3131..3922    +  CDS            neo: KKA2_KLEPN - Also known as kan, nptII. Experimental evidence at protein level: Swiss-Prot protein existence level 1. Resistance to kanamycin, neomycin, paromomycin, ribostamycin, butirosin and gentamicin B. From Klebsiella pneumoniae.
   3946..4104    +  CDS            ble (fragment): BLE_KLEPN - Experimental evidence at protein level: Swiss-Prot protein existence level 1. Binding protein with a strong affinity to the bleomycin family of antibiotics. Binds to CL990; an antimitotic-antibiotic compound. From Klebsiella pneumoniae.
   4099..4220    +  polyA_signal   SV40 poly(A) signal: SV40 polyadenylation signal
   4293..4309    -  protein_bind   lac operator: The lac repressor binds to the lac operator to inhibit transcription in E. coli. This inhibition can be relieved by adding lactose or isopropyl-β-D-thiogalactopyranoside (IPTG). lac repressor encoded by lacI
   4317..4347    -  promoter       lac promoter: promoter for the E. coli lac operon
   4362..4383    -  protein_bind   CAP binding site: CAP binding activates transcription in the presence of cAMP. E. coli catabolite activator protein
   4396..4488    -  CDS            lacI (fragment): lac repressor; lacI; The lac repressor binds to the lac operator to inhibit transcription in E. coli. This inhibition can be relieved by adding lactose or isopropyl-β-D-thiogalactopyranoside (IPTG).
   4671..5259    -  rep_origin     ori: high-copy-number ColE1/pMB1/pBR322/pUC origin of replication
   5430..6290    -  CDS            AmpR: β-lactamase; bla; confers resistance to ampicillin, carbenicillin, and related antibiotics
   6291..15      -  promoter       AmpR promoter (across the origin): bla
