[The description below was written by a language model from this plasmid's Addgene catalogue record, the feature table of its GenBank file and pLannotate feature annotations shown in this document.]
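Description:
pcDNA3.1 MCS-BirA(R118G)-HA is a mammalian expression vector built on the pcDNA3.1 backbone, in which the original multiple cloning site has been replaced by a new cloning site followed by the E. coli biotin protein ligase BirA carrying the R118G mutation and a C-terminal HA epitope tag. The full sequence record is about 6.4 kb. In bacteria the plasmid replicates from a high-copy ColE1/pUC-type origin and is selected through the β-lactamase (AmpR) gene. An f1 origin is also present. For stable mammalian lines, an SV40 early promoter drives the neomycin phosphotransferase gene, terminated by an SV40 poly(A) signal, which allows G418 selection.

The expression cassette uses the human CMV immediate-early enhancer and promoter, followed by a T7 promoter, the cloning region, the BirA(R118G) coding sequence and the bovine growth hormone polyadenylation signal. A gene of interest inserted upstream and in frame is expressed as a fusion in which the bait sits at the N-terminus of the ligase, with the HA tag at the far C-terminus for detection. The HA tag is not separately annotated in the feature table but is stated in the catalogue entry. The R118G mutant is a highly promiscuous form of the ligase, so proteins near the fusion become biotinylated. This is the basis of proximity-dependent biotin identification (BioID), used to find proximal and interacting proteins in mammalian cells.

Several short annotated fragments (HIV-1 LTR, ble, lacI, bom) are probably partial sequence matches or backbone remnants, not functional parts. The accompanying GenBank record covers only 856 bp and carries no feature annotations.
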