Addgene plasmid #36047: pcDNA3.1 MCS-BirA(R118G)-HA
Purpose: To fuse your protein of interest to the N-terminus of BirA(R118G) and use in proximity-dependent biotin identification (BioID); HA tag
Depositing lab: Kyle Roux. Depositing organization: Sanford Research. Publication: A promiscuous biotin ligase fusion protein identifies proximal and interacting proteins in mammalian cells. Roux KJ, Kim DI, Raida M, Burke B. J Cell Biol. 2012 Mar 12. 10.1083/jcb.201112098 PubMed 22412018.
Backbone
  Vector backbone: pcDNA3.1
  Backbone manufacturer: Invitrogen
  Backbone size w/o insert (bp): 5333
  Modifications to backbone: Replaces MCS
  Vector type: Mammalian Expression
  Selectable markers: Neomycin (select with G418)
Growth in bacteria
  Bacterial resistance: Ampicillin, 100 μg/mL
  Growth temperature: 37°C
  Growth strain: XL1 Blue
  Copy number: High Copy
Gene/Insert
  Gene/Insert name: BirA(R118G)-HA
  Species: E. coli
  Insert size (bp): 993
  Mutation: R118G (highly promiscuous form)
  Tag / fusion protein: HA (C terminal on insert)
  Cloning method: Unknown
  Sequencing primers: 5′ CMV-F; 3′ BGH-rev
Terms and licenses: Academic/Nonprofit Terms; Industry Terms: Not Available to Industry
How to cite: pcDNA3.1 MCS-BirA(R118G)-HA was a gift from Kyle Roux (Addgene plasmid # 36047 ; http://n2t.net/addgene:36047 ; RRID:Addgene_36047)
