LOCUS       Exported 856 bp ds-DNA linear SYN 18-MAY-2021
DEFINITION  To fuse your protein of interest to the N-terminus of BirA(R118G)
            and use in proximity-dependent biotin identification (BioID); HA
            tag.
ACCESSION   .
VERSION     .
KEYWORDS    pcDNA3.1 MCS-BirA(R118G)-HA
SOURCE      synthetic DNA construct
  ORGANISM  synthetic DNA construct
REFERENCE   1 (bases 1 to 856)
  AUTHORS   Roux KJ, Kim DI, Raida M, Burke B
  TITLE     A promiscuous biotin ligase fusion protein identifies proximal and
            interacting proteins in mammalian cells.
  JOURNAL   J Cell Biol. 2012 Mar 12.
  PUBMED    22412018
REFERENCE   2 (bases 1 to 856)
  AUTHORS   .
  TITLE     Direct Submission
  JOURNAL   Exported May 18, 2021 from SnapGene Server 1.1.58
            http://www.snapgene.com
FEATURES             Location/Qualifiers
     source          1..856
                     /organism="synthetic DNA construct"
                     /mol_type="other DNA"
ORIGIN
        1 atccggtaca tcgtaagggt aagccttctc tgcgcttctc agggagattt ctccgcccat
       61 ccagggcttg atgattccgt cctgctccag cagcagagct ccctgcttgt cgattcctct
      121 ggagatgccg aagatttcct tgtcgccgat gatcagcttc acaggtctgt tgatgaagtt
      181 gtccagcttc tcccatctgc tcaggtaagg agccagtccc tcctgctcga acagctccag
      241 agcggctctc agctctctga tcagcatggc ggccagggtg ttccggtcca ggttgatgcc
      301 agcctcctgc agggtgatcc agccctggtt caccacgctc tcctccactc ttctcatggc
      361 catgttgatt ccggctccga tcacgatctg agcggcatcg cctgtcttgc ctgtcagctc
      421 caccaggatg ccagccagct tgcggtcctg gaggtacagg tcattaggcc acttcactct
      481 caccttgtcg gctcccagct ttctcagcac ctcggccatc acgattccga tcaccagact
      541 cagtccgatg gcagcagcag gtccctgctc cagtctccag aacatggaca ggtacaggtt
      601 ggctccgaat gggctgaacc acttccgtcc tctgcctcct ctgccagcct gctggtactc
      661 ggcgatgcag gcgtcgccgg acttcagctc tccgattctg tccagcaggt actgattggt
      721 ggagtcgatc acaggcagca cggccacgct tccgccatcc agctgtccca ggatctgctt
      781 ggcgttcagc agctggatag gctcaggcag gctgtagccc ttgccaggca cggtgaacac
      841 gtccactccc cagtct
//
