>Addgene plasmid #36047 | pcDNA3.1 MCS-BirA(R118G)-HA | addgene partial sequence | sequence record 123668 | CMV-F 5'-CGCAAATGGGCGGTAGGCGTG-3'
GAGCTCTCTGGCTAACTAGAGAACCCACTGCTTACTGGCTTATCGAAATTAATACGACTCACTATAGGGA
GACCCAAGCTGGCTAGCGCTTAAGGCCTGTTAACCGGTCGTACGTCTCCGGATTCGAATTCGGATCCAAG
GACAACACCGTGCCCCTGAAGCTGATCGCCCTGCTGGCCAACGGCGAGTTCCACTCTGGCGAGCAGCTGG
GAGAGACCCTGGGAATGAGCAGAGCCGCCATCAACAAGCACATCCAGACACTGAGAGACTGGGGAGTGGA
CGTGTTCACCGTGCCTGGCAAGGGCTACAGCCTGCCTGAGCCTATCCAGCTGCTGAACGCCAAGCAGATC
CTGGGACAGCTGGATGGCGGAAGCGTGGCCGTGCTGCCTGTGATCGACTCCACCAATCAGTACCTGCTGG
ACAGAATCGGAGAGCTGAAGTCCGGCGACGCCTGCATCGCCGAGTACCAGCAGGCTGGCAGAGGAGGCAG
AGGACGGAAGTGGTTCAGCCCATTCGGAGCCAACCTGTACCTGTCCATGTTCTGGAGACTGGAGCAGGGA
CCTGCTGCTGCCATCGGACTGAGTCTGGTGATCGGAATCGTGATGGCCGAGGTGCTGAGAAAGCTGGGAG
CCGACAAGGTGAGAGTGAAGTGGCCTAATGACCTGTACCTCCAGGACCGCAAGCTGGCTGGCATCCTGGT
GGAGCTGACAGGCAAGACAGGCGATGCCGCTCAGATCGTGATCGGAGCCGGAATCAACATGGCCATGAGA
AGAGTGGAGGAGAGCGTGGTGAACCAGGGCTGGATCACCCTGCAGGAGGCTGGCATCAACCTGGACCG
